>Addgene plasmid #220229 | pet15b_ack | addgene full sequence | sequence record 436823 | Addgene NGS Result
ACCGGAAGGAGCTGACTGGGTTGAAGGCTCTCAAGGGCATCGGTCGAGATCCCGGTGCCTAATGAGTGAG
CTAACTTACATTAATTGCGTTGCGCTCACTGCCCGCTTTCCAGTCGGGAAACCTGTCGTGCCAGCTGCAT
TAATGAATCGGCCAACGCGCGGGGAGAGGCGGTTTGCGTATTGGGCGCCAGGGTGGTTTTTCTTTTCACC
AGTGAGACGGGCAACAGCTGATTGCCCTTCACCGCCTGGCCCTGAGAGAGTTGCAGCAAGCGGTCCACGC
TGGTTTGCCCCAGCAGGCGAAAATCCTGTTTGATGGTGGTTAACGGCGGGATATAACATGAGCTGTCTTC
GGTATCGTCGTATCCCACTACCGAGATATCCGCACCAACGCGCAGCCCGGACTCGGTAATGGCGCGCATT
GCGCCCAGCGCCATCTGATCGTTGGCAACCAGCATCGCAGTGGGAACGATGCCCTCATTCAGCATTTGCA
TGGTTTGTTGAAAACCGGACATGGCACTCCAGTCGCCTTCCCGTTCCGCTATCGGCTGAATTTGATTGCG
AGTGAGATATTTATGCCAGCCAGCCAGACGCAGACGCGCCGAGACAGAACTTAATGGGCCCGCTAACAGC
GCGATTTGCTGGTGACCCAATGCGACCAGATGCTCCACGCCCAGTCGCGTACCGTCTTCATGGGAGAAAA
TAATACTGTTGATGGGTGTCTGGTCAGAGACATCAAGAAATAACGCCGGAACATTAGTGCAGGCAGCTTC
CACAGCAATGGCATCCTGGTCATCCAGCGGATAGTTAATGATCAGCCCACTGACGCGTTGCGCGAGAAGA
TTGTGCACCGCCGCTTTACAGGCTTCGACGCCGCTTCGTTCTACCATCGACACCACCACGCTGGCACCCA
GTTGATCGGCGCGAGATTTAATCGCCGCGACAATTTGCGACGGCGCGTGCAGGGCCAGACTGGAGGTGGC
AACGCCAATCAGCAACGACTGTTTGCCCGCCAGTTGTTGTGCCACGCGGTTGGGAATGTAATTCAGCTCC
GCCATCGCCGCTTCCACTTTTTCCCGCGTTTTCGCAGAAACGTGGCTGGCCTGGTTCACCACGCGGGAAA
CGGTCTGATAAGAGACACCGGCATACTCTGCGACATCGTATAACGTTACTGGTTTCACATTCACCACCCT
GAATTGACTCTCTTCCGGGCGCTATCATGCCATACCGCGAAAGGTTTTGCGCCATTCGATGGTGTCCGGG
ATCTCGACGCTCTCCCTTATGCGACTCCTGCATTAGGAAGCAGCCCAGTAGTAGGTTGAGGCCGTTGAGC
ACCGCCGCCGCAAGGAATGGTGCATGCAAGGAGATGGCGCCCAACAGTCCCCCGGCCACGGGGCCTGCCA
CCATACCCACGCCGAAACAAGCGCTCATGAGCCCGAAGTGGCGAGCCCGATCTTCCCCATCGGTGATGTC
GGCGATATAGGCGCCAGCAACCGCACCTGTGGCGCCGGTGATGCCGGCCACGATGCGTCCGGCGTAGAGG
ATCGAGATCTCGATCCCGCGAAATTAATACGACTCACTATAGGGGAATTGTGAGCGGATAACAATTCCCC
TCTAGAAATAATTTTGTTTAACTTTAAGAAGGAGATATACCATGGGCAGCAGCCATCATCATCATCATCA
CAGCAGCGGCCTGGTGCCGCGCGGCAGCCATATGTCGAGTAAGTTAGTACTGGTTCTGAACTGCGGTAGT
TCTTCACTGAAATTTGCCATCATCGATGCAGTAAATGGTGAAGAGTACCTTTCTGGTTTAGCCGAATGTT
TCCACCTGCCCGAAGCACGTATCAAATGGAAAATGGACGGCAATAAACAGGAAGCGGCTTTAGGTGCAGG
CGCCGCTCACAGCGAAGCGCTCAACTTTATCGTTAATACTATTCTGGCACAAAAACCAGAACTGTCTGCG
CAGCTGACTGCTATCGGTCACCGTATCGTACACGGCGGCGAAAAGTATACCAGCTCCGTAGTGATCGATG
AGTCTGTTATTCAGGGTATCAAAGATGCAGCTTCTTTTGCACCGCTGCACAACCCGGCTCACCTGATCGG
TATCGAAGAAGCTCTGAAATCTTTCCCACAGCTGAAAGACAAAAACGTTGCTGTATTTGACACCGCGTTC
CACCAGACTATGCCGGAAGAGTCTTACCTCTACGCCCTGCCTTACAACCTGTACAAAGAGCACGGCATCC
GTCGTTACGGCGCGCACGGCACCAGCCACTTCTATGTAACCCAGGAAGCGGCAAAAATGCTGAACAAACC
GGTAGAAGAACTGAACATCATCACCTGCCACCTGGGCAACGGTGGTTCCGTTTCTGCTATCCGCAACGGT
AAATGCGTTGACACCTCTATGGGCCTGACCCCGCTGGAAGGTCTGGTCATGGGTACCCGTTCTGGTGATA
TCGATCCGGCGATCATCTTCCACCTGCACGACACCCTGGGCATGAGCGTTGACGCAATCAACAAACTGCT
GACCAAAGAGTCTGGCCTGCTGGGTCTGACCGAAGTGACCAGCGACTGCCGCTATGTTGAAGACAACTAC
GCGACGAAAGAAGACGCGAAGCGCGCAATGGACGTTTACTGCCACCGCCTGGCGAAATACATCGGTGCCT
ACACTGCGCTGATGGATGGTCGTCTGGACGCTGTTGTATTCACTGGTGGTATCGGTGAAAATGCCGCAAT
GGTTCGTGAACTGTCTCTGGGCAAACTGGGCGTGCTGGGCTTTGAAGTTGATCATGAACGCAACCTGGCT
GCACGTTTCGGCAAATCTGGTTTCATCAACAAAGAAGGTACCCGTCCTGCGGTGGTTATCCCAACCAACG
AAGAACTGGTTATCGCGCAAGACGCGAGCCGCCTGACTGCCTGACTCGAGGATCCGGCTGCTAACAAAGC
CCGAAAGGAAGCTGAGTTGGCTGCTGCCACCGCTGAGCAATAACTAGCATAACCCCTTGGGGCCTCTAAA
CGGGTCTTGAGGGGTTTTTTGCTGAAAGGAGGAACTATATCCGGATATCCCGCAAGAGGCCCGGCAGTAC
CGGCATAACCAAGCCTATGCCTACAGCATCCAGGGTGACGGTGCCGAGGATGACGATGAGCGCATTGTTA
GATTTCATACACGGTGCCTGACTGCGTTAGCAATTTAACTGTGATAAACTACCGCATTAAAGCTTATCGA
TGATAAGCTGTCAAACATGAGAATTCTTGAAGACGAAAGGGCCTCGTGATACGCCTATTTTTATAGGTTA
ATGTCATGATAATAATGGTTTCTTAGACGTCAGGTGGCACTTTTCGGGGAAATGTGCGCGGAACCCCTAT
TTGTTTATTTTTCTAAATACATTCAAATATGTATCCGCTCATGAGACAATAACCCTGATAAATGCTTCAA
TAATATTGAAAAAGGAAGAGTATGAGTATTCAACATTTCCGTGTCGCCCTTATTCCCTTTTTTGCGGCAT
TTTGCCTTCCTGTTTTTGCTCACCCAGAAACGCTGGTGAAAGTAAAAGATGCTGAAGATCAGTTGGGTGC
ACGAGTGGGTTACATCGAACTGGATCTCAACAGCGGTAAGATCCTTGAGAGTTTTCGCCCCGAAGAACGT
TTTCCAATGATGAGCACTTTTAAAGTTCTGCTATGTGGCGCGGTATTATCCCGTGTTGACGCCGGGCAAG
AGCAACTCGGTCGCCGCATACACTATTCTCAGAATGACTTGGTTGAGTACTCACCAGTCACAGAAAAGCA
TCTTACGGATGGCATGACAGTAAGAGAATTATGCAGTGCTGCCATAACCATGAGTGATAACACTGCGGCC
AACTTACTTCTGACAACGATCGGAGGACCGAAGGAGCTAACCGCTTTTTTGCACAACATGGGGGATCATG
TAACTCGCCTTGATCGTTGGGAACCGGAGCTGAATGAAGCCATACCAAACGACGAGCGTGACACCACGAT
GCCTGCAGCAATGGCAACAACGTTGCGCAAACTATTAACTGGCGAACTACTTACTCTAGCTTCCCGGCAA
CAATTAATAGACTGGATGGAGGCGGATAAAGTTGCAGGACCACTTCTGCGCTCGGCCCTTCCGGCTGGCT
GGTTTATTGCTGATAAATCTGGAGCCGGTGAGCGTGGGTCTCGCGGTATCATTGCAGCACTGGGGCCAGA
TGGTAAGCCCTCCCGTATCGTAGTTATCTACACGACGGGGAGTCAGGCAACTATGGATGAACGAAATAGA
CAGATCGCTGAGATAGGTGCCTCACTGATTAAGCATTGGTAACTGTCAGACCAAGTTTACTCATATATAC
TTTAGATTGATTTAAAACTTCATTTTTAATTTAAAAGGATCTAGGTGAAGATCCTTTTTGATAATCTCAT
GACCAAAATCCCTTAACGTGAGTTTTCGTTCCACTGAGCGTCAGACCCCGTAGAAAAGATCAAAGGATCT
TCTTGAGATCCTTTTTTTCTGCGCGTAATCTGCTGCTTGCAAACAAAAAAACCACCGCTACCAGCGGTGG
TTTGTTTGCCGGATCAAGAGCTACCAACTCTTTTTCCGAAGGTAACTGGCTTCAGCAGAGCGCAGATACC
AAATACTGTCCTTCTAGTGTAGCCGTAGTTAGGCCACCACTTCAAGAACTCTGTAGCACCGCCTACATAC
CTCGCTCTGCTAATCCTGTTACCAGTGGCTGCTGCCAGTGGCGATAAGTCGTGTCTTACCGGGTTGGACT
CAAGACGATAGTTACCGGATAAGGCGCAGCGGTCGGGCTGAACGGGGGGTTCGTGCACACAGCCCAGCTT
GGAGCGAACGACCTACACCGAACTGAGATACCTACAGCGTGAGCTATGAGAAAGCGCCACGCTTCCCGAA
GGGAGAAAGGCGGACAGGTATCCGGTAAGCGGCAGGGTCGGAACAGGAGAGCGCACGAGGGAGCTTCCAG
GGGGAAACGCCTGGTATCTTTATAGTCCTGTCGGGTTTCGCCACCTCTGACTTGAGCGTCGATTTTTGTG
ATGCTCGTCAGGGGGGCGGAGCCTATGGAAAAACGCCAGCAACGCGGCCTTTTTACGGTTCCTGGCCTTT
TGCTGGCCTTTTGCTCACATGTTCTTTCCTGCGTTATCCCCTGATTCTGTGGATAACCGTATTACCGCCT
TTGAGTGAGCTGATACCGCTCGCCGCAGCCGAACGACCGAGCGCAGCGAGTCAGTGAGCGAGGAAGCGGA
AGAGCGCCTGATGCGGTATTTTCTCCTTACGCATCTGTGCGGTATTTCACACCGCATATATGGTGCACTC
TCAGTACAATCTGCTCTGATGCCGCATAGTTAAGCCAGTATACACTCCGCTATCGCTACGTGACTGGGTC
ATGGCTGCGCCCCGACACCCGCCAACACCCGCTGACGCGCCCTGACGGGCTTGTCTGCTCCCGGCATCCG
CTTACAGACAAGCTGTGACCGTCTCCGGGAGCTGCATGTGTCAGAGGTTTTCACCGTCATCACCGAAACG
CGCGAGGCAGCTGCGGTAAAGCTCATCAGCGTGGTCGTGAAGCGATTCACAGATGTCTGCCTGTTCATCC
GCGTCCAGCTCGTTGAGTTTCTCCAGAAGCGTTAATGTCTGGCTTCTGATAAAGCGGGCCATGTTAAGGG
CGGTTTTTTCCTGTTTGGTCACTGATGCCTCCGTGTAAGGGGGATTTCTGTTCATGGGGGTAATGATACC
GATGAAACGAGAGAGGATGCTCACGATACGGGTTACTGATGATGAACATGCCCGGTTACTGGAACGTTGT
GAGGGTAAACAACTGGCGGTATGGATGCGGCGGGACCAGAGAAAAATCACTCAGGGTCAATGCCAGCGCT
TCGTTAATACAGATGTAGGTGTTCCACAGGGTAGCCAGCAGCATCCTGCGATGCAGATCCGGAACATAAT
GGTGCAGGGCGCTGACTTCCGCGTTTCCAGACTTTACGAAACACGGAAACCGAAGACCATTCATGTTGTT
GCTCAGGTCGCAGACGTTTTGCAGCAGCAGTCGCTTCACGTTCGCTCGCGTATCGGTGATTCATTCTGCT
AACCAGTAAGGCAACCCCGCCAGCCTAGCCGGGTCCTCAACGACAGGAGCACGATCATGCGCACCCGTGG
CCAGGACCCAACGCTGCCCGAGATGCGCCGCGTGCGGCTGCTGGAGATGGCGGACGCGATGGATATGTTC
TGCCAAGGGTTGGTTTGCGCATTCACAGTTCTCCGCAAGAATTGATTGGCTCCAATTCTTGGAGTGGTGA
ATCCGTTAGCGAGGTGCCGCCGGCTTCCATTCAGGTCGAGGTGGCCCGGCTCCATGCACCGCGACGCAAC
GCGGGGAGGCAGACAAGGTATAGGGCGGCGCCTACAATCCATGCCAACCCGTTCCATGTGCTCGCCGAGG
CGGCATAAATCGCCGTGACGATCAGCGGTCCAGTGATCGAAGTTAGGCTGGTAAGAGCCGCGAGCGATCC
TTGAAGCTGTCCCTGATGGTCGTCATCTACCTGCCTGGACAGCATGGCCTGCAACGCGGGCATCCCGATG
CCGCCGGAAGCGAGAAGAATCATAATGGGGAAGGCCATCCAGCCTCGCGTCGCGAACGCCAGCAAGACGT
AGCCCAGCGCGTCGGCCGCCATGCCGGCGATAATGGCCTGCTTCTCGCCGAAACGTTTGGTGGCGGGACC
AGTGACGAAGGCTTGAGCGAGGGCGTGCAAGATTCCGAATACCGCAAGCGACAGGCCGATCATCGTCGCG
CTCCAGCGAAAGCGGTCCTCGCCGAAAATGACCCAGAGCGCTGCCGGCACCTGTCCTACGAGTTGCATGA
TAAAGAAGACAGTCATAAGTGCGGCGACGATAGTCATGCCCCGCGCCC
Features (pLannotate 1.2.2; 21 found; start..end, strand, type, name):
     62..83      -  protein_bind   CAP binding site: CAP binding activates transcription in the presence of cAMP. E. coli catabolite activator protein
     96..1178    -  CDS            lacI: lac repressor; lacI; The lac repressor binds to the lac operator to inhibit transcription in E. coli. This inhibition can be relieved by adding lactose or isopropyl-β-D-thiogalactopyranoside (IPTG).
   1179..1256    -  promoter       lacI promoter: lacI
   1264..1543    -  CDS            TcR (fragment): tetracycline efflux protein; tet; confers resistance to tetracycline
   1565..1583    +  promoter       T7 promoter: promoter for bacteriophage T7 RNA polymerase
   1584..1608    +  protein_bind   lac operator: The lac repressor binds to the lac operator to inhibit transcription in E. coli. This inhibition can be relieved by adding lactose or isopropyl-β-D-thiogalactopyranoside (IPTG). lac repressor encoded by lacI
   1623..1645    +  RBS            RBS: efficient ribosome binding site from bacteriophage T7 gene 10 (Olins and Rangwala, 1989)
   1664..1680    +  CDS            capTEV™ (fragment): composite tag for in vivo biotinylation, TEV protease cleavage, and 6xHis tagging
   1691..1708    +  CDS            thrombin site: thrombin recognition and cleavage site
   1712..2911    +  CDS            ackA: ACKA_ECOLI - Also known as ack. Experimental evidence at protein level: Swiss-Prot protein existence level 1. Catalyzes the formation of acetyl phosphate from acetate and ATP. Can also catalyze the reverse reaction. During anaerobic growth of the organism, this enzyme is also involved in the synthesis of most of the ATP formed catabolically. The main pathway for acetate production during exponential phase (PubMed:16080684). From Escherichia coli (strain K12).
   2927..2976    +  CDS            SET1 (fragment): solubility-enhancement tag derived from T7 phage gene 10B
   2984..3031    +  terminator     T7 terminator: transcription terminator for bacteriophage T7 RNA polymerase
   3054..3158    -  CDS            TcR (fragment): tetracycline efflux protein; tet; confers resistance to tetracycline
   3206..3234    -  promoter       tet promoter: E. coli promoter for tetracycline efflux protein gene
   3347..3451    +  promoter       AmpR promoter: bla
   3452..4312    +  CDS            AmpR: β-lactamase; bla; confers resistance to ampicillin, carbenicillin, and related antibiotics
   4483..5071    +  rep_origin     ori: high-copy-number ColE1/pMB1/pBR322/pUC origin of replication
   5257..5399    -  misc_feature   bom: basis of mobility region from pBR322
   5501..5692    -  CDS            rop: Rop protein, which maintains plasmids at low copy number; rop
   5709..6089    +  CDS            YPB1_ECOLX: Protein predicted: Swiss-Prot protein existence level 4. From Escherichia coli.
   6331..47      -  CDS            TcR (fragment) (across the origin): tetracycline efflux protein; tet; confers resistance to tetracycline
