[The description below was written by a language model from this plasmid's Addgene catalogue record and pLannotate feature annotations shown in this document.]
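Description:
pet15b_ack is a bacterial expression plasmid built on the pET-15b backbone for producing Escherichia coli acetate kinase (AcK, gene ackA) in T7 RNA polymerase-expressing hosts such as BL21(DE3) pLysS or similar strains. The sequenced record is about 6.9 kb. It replicates through a ColE1/pBR322-type origin accompanied by the rop gene and the bom mobility region, an arrangement that generally keeps copy number modest, although the catalogue lists copy number as unknown. Selection is by ampicillin via the bla β-lactamase gene under its own promoter. Several tetracycline-resistance fragments and a tet promoter are annotated, but these are non-functional remnants of the pBR322 ancestry of the backbone.

The expression cassette consists of a T7 promoter followed directly by a lac operator, the strong T7 gene 10 ribosome binding site, an N-terminal His tag supplied by the backbone, a thrombin cleavage site, the ackA coding sequence and the T7 terminator. The short "capTEV" fragment in the annotation corresponds to the His-tag region, and the brief "SET1" hit downstream of the gene is probably residual vector sequence rather than an intended fusion. A plasmid-borne lacI gene with its own promoter supplies lac repressor, which holds the T7lac promoter off until induction with IPTG. The insert was introduced by Gibson assembly. The encoded enzyme interconverts acetate and ATP with acetyl phosphate and ADP. The construct is suited to overexpression of the tagged enzyme, metal-affinity purification and optional tag removal with thrombin. The record does not state a specific downstream application.
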