Addgene plasmid #220229: pet15b_ack
Purpose: Bacterial expression of AcK in E. coli BL21_DE3 (pLys) or similar
Depositing lab: Bernd Nidetzky. Depositing organization: Technische Universitaet Graz.
Backbone
  Vector backbone: pet15b
  Vector type: Bacterial Expression
Growth in bacteria
  Bacterial resistance: Ampicillin, 100 μg/mL
  Growth temperature: 37°C
  Growth strain: DH5alpha
  Copy number: Unknown
Gene/Insert
  Gene/Insert name: Acetate kinase (alt name: ackA)
  Insert size (bp): 1263
  Entrez Gene: ackA (a.k.a. b2296, ECK2290)
  Promoter: T7
  Tag / fusion protein: Histag (N terminal on backbone)
  Cloning method: Gibson Cloning
  Sequencing primers: 5′ T7_prom; 3′ T7_term
Resource information
  A portion of this plasmid was derived from a plasmid made by: Vector ordered from GeneScript.
Terms and licenses: Academic/Nonprofit Terms; Industry Terms: Not Available to Industry
How to cite: pet15b_ack was a gift from Bernd Nidetzky (Addgene plasmid # 220229 ; http://n2t.net/addgene:220229 ; RRID:Addgene_220229)
